>Addgene plasmid #134146 | pJS249 | addgene full sequence | sequence record 272665 | Addgene NGS Result
ATAAAGAAGACAGTCATAAGTGCGGCGACGATAGTCATGCCCCGCGCCCACCGGAAGGAGCTGACTGGGT
TGAAGGCTCTCAAGGGCATCGGTCGACGCTCTCCCTTATGCGACTCCTGCATTAGGAAGCAGCCCAGTAG
TAGGTTGAGGCCGTTGAGCACCGCCGCCGCAAGGAATGGTGCATGCAAGGAGATGGCGCCCAACAGTCCC
CCGGCCACGGGGCCTGCCACCATACCCACGCCGAAACAAGCGCTCATGAGCCCGAAGTGGCGAGCCCGAT
CTTCCCCATCGGTGATGTCGGCGATATAGGCGCCAGCAACCGCACCTGTGGCGCCGGTGATGCCGGCCAC
GATGCGTCCGGCGTAGAGGATCGAGATCTCGATCCCGCGAAATTAATACGACTCACTATAGGGAGACCAC
AACGGTTTCCCTCTAGTGCCGGCTCCGGAGAGCTCCAATTGGAATTCGCTAGCTCTAGAAATAATTTTGT
TTAACTTTAAGAAGGAGATATACGTATGCGGGGTTCTCATCATCATCATCATCATGGTATGGCTAGCATG
ACTGGTGGACAGCAAATGGGTCGGGATCTGTACGACGATGACGATAAGCTGGAAGTTCTGTTCCAGGGGC
CCCATATGAGAAGTATTAAGGAAATGCCATTTATAACTTGTGATGAGTTCAATGGTGTTCCTTCGTACAT
GAAATCCCGCTTAACCTATAATCAAATTAATGATGTTATTAAAGAAATCAACAAGGCAGTAATTAGTAAA
TATAAAATCCTACATCAGCCAAAAAAGTCTATGAATTCTGTGACCAGAAATCTCTATCACAGATTTATTG
ATGAAGAAACGAAGGATACCAAAGGTCGTTATTTTATAGTGGAAGCTGACATAAAGGAGTTCACAACTTT
GAAAGCTGACAAGAAGTTTCACGTGTTACTGAATATTTTACGACACTGCCGGAGGCTATCAGAGGTCCGA
GGGGGAGGACTTACTCGTTATGTTATAACCTGAGGATCCAGATCTAAGCTTGGTACCACGCGTGCGCGCT
GATCCGGCTGCTAACAAAGCCCGAAAGGAAGCTGAGTTGGCTGCTGCCACCGCTGAGCAATAACTAGCAT
AACCCCTTGGGGCCTCTAAACGGGTCTTGAGGGGTTTTTTGCTGAAAGGAGGAACTATATCCGGATATCC
ACAGGACGGGTGTGGTCGCCATGATCGCGTAGTCGATAGTGGCTCCAAGTAGCGAAGCGAGCAGGACTGG
GCGGCGGCCAAAGCGGTCGGACAGTGCTCCGAGAACGGGTGCGCATAGAAATTGCATCAACGCATATAGC
GCTAGCAGCACGCCATAGTGACTGGCGATGCTGTCGGAATGGACGATATCCCGCAAGAGGCCCGGCAGTA
CCGGCATAACCAAGCCTATGCCTACAGCATCCAGGGTGACGGTGCCGAGGATGACGATGAGCGCATTGTT
AGATTTCATACACGGTGCCTGACTGCGTTAGCAATTTAACTGTGATAAACTACCGCATTAAAGCTTATCG
ATGATAAGCTGTCAAACATGAGAATTCTTGAAGACGAAAGGGCCTCGTGATACGCCTATTTTTATAGGTT
AATGTCATGATAATAATGGTTTCTTAGACGTCAGGTGGCACTTTTCGGGGAAATGTGCGCGGAACCCCTA
TTTGTTTATTTTTCTAAATACATTCAAATATGTATCCGCTCATGAGACAATAACCCTGATAAATGCTTCA
ATAATATTGAAAAAGGAAGAGTATGAGTATTCAACATTTCCGTGTCGCCCTTATTCCCTTTTTTGCGGCA
TTTTGCCTTCCTGTTTTTGCTCACCCAGAAACGCTGGTGAAAGTAAAAGATGCTGAAGATCAGTTGGGTG
CACGAGTGGGTTACATCGAACTGGATCTCAACAGCGGTAAGATCCTTGAGAGTTTTCGCCCCGAAGAACG
TTTTCCAATGATGAGCACTTTTAAAGTTCTGCTATGTGGCGCGGTATTATCCCGTGTTGACGCCGGGCAA
GAGCAACTCGGTCGCCGCATACACTATTCTCAGAATGACTTGGTTGAGTACTCACCAGTCACAGAAAAGC
ATCTTACGGATGGCATGACAGTAAGAGAATTATGCAGTGCTGCCATAACCATGAGTGATAACACTGCGGC
CAACTTACTTCTGACAACGATCGGAGGACCGAAGGAGCTAACCGCTTTTTTGCACAACATGGGGGATCAT
GTAACTCGCCTTGATCGTTGGGAACCGGAGCTGAATGAAGCCATACCAAACGACGAGCGTGACACCACGA
TGCCTGCAGCAATGGCAACAACGTTGCGCAAACTATTAACTGGCGAACTACTTACTCTAGCTTCCCGGCA
ACAATTAATAGACTGGATGGAGGCGGATAAAGTTGCAGGACCACTTCTGCGCTCGGCCCTTCCGGCTGGC
TGGTTTATTGCTGATAAATCTGGAGCCGGTGAGCGTGGGTCTCGCGGTATCATTGCAGCACTGGGGCCAG
ATGGTAAGCCCTCCCGTATCGTAGTTATCTACACGACGGGGAGTCAGGCAACTATGGATGAACGAAATAG
ACAGATCGCTGAGATAGGTGCCTCACTGATTAAGCATTGGTAACTGTCAGACCAAGTTTACTCATATATA
CTTTAGATTGATTTAAAACTTCATTTTTAATTTAAAAGGATCTAGGTGAAGATCCTTTTTGATAATCTCA
TGACCAAAATCCCTTAACGTGAGTTTTCGTTCCACTGAGCGTCAGACCCCGTAGAAAAGATCAAAGGATC
TTCTTGAGATCCTTTTTTTCTGCGCGTAATCTGCTGCTTGCAAACAAAAAAACCACCGCTACCAGCGGTG
GTTTGTTTGCCGGATCAAGAGCTACCAACTCTTTTTCCGAAGGTAACTGGCTTCAGCAGAGCGCAGATAC
CAAATACTGTCCTTCTAGTGTAGCCGTAGTTAGGCCACCACTTCAAGAACTCTGTAGCACCGCCTACATA
CCTCGCTCTGCTAATCCTGTTACCAGTGGCTGCTGCCAGTGGCGATAAGTCGTGTCTTACCGGGTTGGAC
TCAAGACGATAGTTACCGGATAAGGCGCAGCGGTCGGGCTGAACGGGGGGTTCGTGCACACAGCCCAGCT
TGGAGCGAACGACCTACACCGAACTGAGATACCTACAGCGTGAGCTATGAGAAAGCGCCACGCTTCCCGA
AGGGAGAAAGGCGGACAGGTATCCGGTAAGCGGCAGGGTCGGAACAGGAGAGCGCACGAGGGAGCTTCCA
GGGGGAAACGCCTGGTATCTTTATAGTCCTGTCGGGTTTCGCCACCTCTGACTTGAGCGTCGATTTTTGT
GATGCTCGTCAGGGGGGCGGAGCCTATGGAAAAACGCCAGCAACGCGGCCTTTTTACGGTTCCTGGCCTT
TTGCTGGCCTTTTGCTCACATGTTCTTTCCTGCGTTATCCCCTGATTCTGTGGATAACCGTATTACCGCC
TTTGAGTGAGCTGATACCGCTCGCCGCAGCCGAACGACCGAGCGCAGCGAGTCAGTGAGCGAGGAAGCGG
AAGAGCGCCTGATGCGGTATTTTCTCCTTACGCATCTGTGCGGTATTTCACACCGCAATGGTGCACTCTC
AGTACAATCTGCTCTGATGCCGCATAGTTAAGCCAGTATACACTCCGCTATCGCTACGTGACTGGGTCAT
GGCTGCGCCCCGACACCCGCCAACACCCGCTGACGCGCCCTGACGGGCTTGTCTGCTCCCGGCATCCGCT
TACAGACAAGCTGTGACCGTCTCCGGGAGCTGCATGTGTCAGAGGTTTTCACCGTCATCACCGAAACGCG
CGAGGCAGCTGCGGTAAAGCTCATCAGCGTGGTCGTGAAGCGATTCACAGATGTCTGCCTGTTCATCCGC
GTCCAGCTCGTTGAGTTTCTCCAGAAGCGTTAATGTCTGGCTTCTGATAAAGCGGGCCATGTTAAGGGCG
GTTTTTTCCTGTTTGGTCACTGATGCCTCCGTGTAAGGGGGATTTCTGTTCATGGGGGTAATGATACCGA
TGAAACGAGAGAGGATGCTCACGATACGGGTTACTGATGATGAACATGCCCGGTTACTGGAACGTTGTGA
GGGTAAACAACTGGCGGTATGGATGCGGCGGGACCAGAGAAAAATCACTCAGGGTCAATGCCAGCGCTTC
GTTAATACAGATGTAGGTGTTCCACAGGGTAGCCAGCAGCATCCTGCGATGCAGATCCGGAACATAATGG
TGCAGGGCGCTGACTTCCGCGTTTCCAGACTTTACGAAACACGGAAACCGAAGACCATTCATGTTGTTGC
TCAGGTCGCAGACGTTTTGCAGCAGCAGTCGCTTCACGTTCGCTCGCGTATCGGTGATTCATTCTGCTAA
CCAGTAAGGCAACCCCGCCAGCCTAGCCGGGTCCTCAACGACAGGAGCACGATCATGCGCACCCGTGGCC
AGGACCCAACGCTGCCCGAGATGCGCCGCGTGCGGCTGCTGGAGATGGCGGACGCGATGGATATGTTCTG
CCAAGGGTTGGTTTGCGCATTCACAGTTCTCCGCAAGAATTGATTGGCTCCAATTCTTGGAGTGGTGAAT
CCGTTAGCGAGGTGCCGCCGGCTTCCATTCAGGTCGAGGTGGCCCGGCTCCATGCACCGCGACGCAACGC
GGGGAGGCAGACAAGGTATAGGGCGGCGCCTACAATCCATGCCAACCCGTTCCATGTGCTCGCCGAGGCG
GCATAAATCGCCGTGACGATCAGCGGTCCAATGATCGAAGTTAGGCTGGTAAGAGCCGCGAGCGATCCTT
GAAGCTGTCCCTGATGGTCGTCATCTACCTGCCTGGACAGCATGGCCTGCAACGCGGGCATCCCGATGCC
GCCGGAAGCGAGAAGAATCATAATGGGGAAGGCCATCCAGCCTCGCGTCGCGAACGCCAGCAAGACGTAG
CCCAGCGCGTCGGCCGCCATGCCGGCGATAATGGCCTGCTTCTCGCCGAAACGTTTGGTGGCGGGACCAG
TGACGAAGGCTTGAGCGAGGGCGTGCAAGATTCCGAATACCGCAAGCGACAGGCCGATCATCGTCGCGCT
CCAGCGAAAGCGGTCCTCGCCGAAAATGACCCAGAGCGCTGCCGGCACCTGTCCTACGAGTTGCATG
Features (pLannotate 1.2.2; 17 found; start..end, strand, type, name):
    394..412     +  promoter       T7 promoter: promoter for bacteriophage T7 RNA polymerase
    486..508     +  RBS            RBS: efficient ribosome binding site from bacteriophage T7 gene 10 (Olins and Rangwala, 1989)
    528..548     +  CDS            capTEV™ (fragment): composite tag for in vivo biotinylation, TEV protease cleavage, and 6xHis tagging
    549..581     +  CDS            T7 tag (gene 10 leader): leader peptide from bacteriophage T7 gene 10 promotes efficient translation in E. coli
    585..608     +  CDS            Xpress™ tag: Xpress™ epitope tag, including an enterokinase recognition and cleavage site
    639..1010    +  CDS            SKA1 (fragment): SKA1_HUMAN - Also known as C18orf24. Experimental evidence at protein level: Swiss-Prot protein existence level 1. Component of the SKA1 complex, a microtubule-binding subcomplex of the outer kinetochore that is essential for proper chromosome segregation (PubMed:17093495, PubMed:19289083, PubMed:23085020). Required for timely anaphase onset during mitosis, when chromosomes undergo bipolar attachment on spindle microtubules leading to silencing of the spindle checkpoint (PubMed:17093495). The SKA1 complex is a direct component of the kinetochore-microtubule interface and directly associates wi
   1057..1106    +  CDS            SET1 (fragment): solubility-enhancement tag derived from T7 phage gene 10B
   1114..1161    +  terminator     T7 terminator: transcription terminator for bacteriophage T7 RNA polymerase
   1187..1479    -  CDS            TcR (fragment): tetracycline efflux protein; tet; confers resistance to tetracycline
   1527..1555    -  promoter       tet promoter: E. coli promoter for tetracycline efflux protein gene
   1668..1772    +  promoter       AmpR promoter: bla
   1773..2633    +  CDS            AmpR: β-lactamase; bla; confers resistance to ampicillin, carbenicillin, and related antibiotics
   2804..3392    +  rep_origin     ori: high-copy-number ColE1/pMB1/pBR322/pUC origin of replication
   3578..3717    -  misc_feature   bom: basis of mobility region from pBR322
   3819..4010    -  CDS            rop: Rop protein, which maintains plasmids at low copy number; rop
   4027..4407    +  CDS            YPB1_ECOLX: Protein predicted: Swiss-Prot protein existence level 4. From Escherichia coli.
   4649..372     -  CDS            TcR (fragment) (across the origin): tetracycline efflux protein; tet; confers resistance to tetracycline
