[The description below was written by a language model from this plasmid's Addgene catalogue record and pLannotate feature annotations shown in this document.]
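Description:
pJS249 is a bacterial expression plasmid of about 5.2 kb, built on the pET3aTr backbone, for producing the microtubule-binding domain (MTBD) of human SKA1 (also known as C18orf24) in E. coli. It replicates from a ColE1/pMB1-type origin and is selected with ampicillin through the β-lactamase gene under its own promoter. The backbone retains pBR322-derived elements, including the bom mobility region, the rop gene and disrupted fragments of the tetracycline resistance gene that are not functional markers. The catalogue lists the plasmid as high copy, although rop normally acts to restrain copy number.

The expression cassette runs from a T7 promoter through the phage T7 gene 10 ribosome binding site into a tagged open reading frame, and ends at a T7 terminator, so transcription depends on a host strain that supplies T7 RNA polymerase. The insert name indicates an N-terminal His tag followed by a PreScission protease cleavage site, which would allow affinity purification and then removal of the tag. The automated annotation does not label these parts directly. Instead it reports a short capTEV fragment (probably the 6xHis portion), a T7 gene 10 leader and an Xpress-type epitope upstream of the insert, so the exact tag architecture should be checked against the sequence. The SKA1 annotation covers only a roughly 370 nt fragment, consistent with a single domain rather than the full-length protein; the residue boundaries and cloning sites are not recorded.

SKA1 is part of the SKA1 complex at the outer kinetochore–microtubule interface, and the associated study examined its tubulin-interacting surfaces and microtubule tip tracking. The construct is therefore suited to making recombinant MTBD for in vitro microtubule-binding and biochemical work.
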