Addgene plasmid #134146: pJS249
Purpose: Bacterial expression of human Ska1 microtubule binding domain (MTBD)
Depositing lab: Iain Cheeseman. Depositing organization: Whitehead Institute for Biomedical Research. Publication: Microtubule Tip Tracking by the Spindle and Kinetochore Protein Ska1 Requires Diverse Tubulin-Interacting Surfaces. Monda JK, Whitney IP, Tarasovetc EV, Wilson-Kubalek E, Milligan RA, Grishchuk EL, Cheeseman IM. Curr Biol. 2017 Dec 4;27(23):3666-3675.e6. doi: 10.1016/j.cub.2017.10.018. Epub 2017 Nov 16. PubMed 29153323.
Backbone
  Vector backbone: pET3aTr
  Backbone manufacturer: Song Tan (Addgene plasmid # 64008)
  Vector type: Bacterial Expression
Growth in bacteria
  Bacterial resistance: Ampicillin, 100 μg/mL
  Growth temperature: 37°C
  Growth strain: DH5alpha
  Copy number: High Copy
Gene/Insert
  Gene/Insert name: pHis-Precission-human Ska1 MTBD
  Species: H. sapiens (human)
  Entrez Gene: SKA1 (a.k.a. C18orf24)
  Cloning method: Restriction Enzyme; 5′ cloning site unknown (unknown if destroyed); 3′ cloning site unknown (unknown if destroyed)
Terms and licenses: Academic/Nonprofit Terms; Industry Terms: Not Available to Industry
How to cite: pJS249 was a gift from Iain Cheeseman (Addgene plasmid # 134146 ; http://n2t.net/addgene:134146 ; RRID:Addgene_134146)
